Addgene plasmid #135415: pcDNA3.1-hRARβ.hRXRα
Purpose: Human Retinoic Acid Receptor-beta and Human Retinoid X Receptor-alpha in pcDNA3.1(+) plasmid expression vector
Depositing lab: Catharine Ross. Depositing organization: Pennsylvania State University. Publication: CYP26A1 gene promoter is a useful tool for reporting RAR-mediated retinoid activity. Zolfaghari R, Mattie FJ, Wei CH, Chisholm DR, Whiting A, Ross AC. Anal Biochem. 2019 Jul 15;577:98-109. doi: 10.1016/j.ab.2019.04.022. Epub 2019 Apr 27. PubMed 31039331.
Backbone
  Vector backbone: pcDNA3.1(+)
  Backbone manufacturer: Invitrogen
  Backbone size w/o insert (bp): 5428
  Total vector size (bp): 8185
  Modifications to backbone: Neomycin gene was removed and replaced with RXRα at the sites of SmaI/BstBI.
  Vector type: Mammalian Expression
  Selectable markers: None
Growth in bacteria
  Bacterial resistance: Ampicillin, 100 μg/mL
  Growth temperature: 37°C
  Growth strain: DH5alpha
  Growth instructions: Follow the protocol from Promega.
  Copy number: High Copy
Gene/Insert 1
  Gene/Insert name: Human retinoic acid receptor-beta (alt name: RARβ)
  Species: H. sapiens (human)
  Insert size (bp): 1368
  GenBank ID: NM_001290216
  Promoter: CMV
  Cloning method: Restriction Enzyme; 5′ cloning site NheI (not destroyed); 3′ cloning site HindIII (not destroyed)
  Sequencing primers: 5′ ATGCTAGCGCCACCATGACCACCAGCGGCCACG; 3′ TTAAGCTTATTGCACGAGTGGTGACTG
Gene/Insert 2
  Gene/Insert name: Human retinoid X receptor-alpha (alt name: RXRα)
  Insert size (bp): 1389
  GenBank ID: NM_002957
  Promoter: SV40
  Cloning method: Restriction Enzyme; 5′ cloning site SmaI (destroyed during cloning); 3′ cloning site BstB1 (not destroyed)
  Sequencing primers: 5′ GCCACCATGGACACCAAACATTTCCTG; 3′ TATTCGAACTAAGTCATTTGGTGCGGCG
Terms and licenses: Academic/Nonprofit Terms; Industry Terms: Not Available to Industry
Depositor comments: RARβ was cloned in the multiple cloning site at NheI/HindIII. Neomycin gene was removed and replaced with RXRα at the sites of SmaI/BstBI.
How to cite: pcDNA3.1-hRARβ.hRXRα was a gift from Catharine Ross (Addgene plasmid # 135415 ; http://n2t.net/addgene:135415 ; RRID:Addgene_135415)
