[The description below was written by a language model from this plasmid's Addgene catalogue record and pLannotate feature annotations shown in this document.]
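Description:
pcDNA3.1-hRARβ.hRXRα is a mammalian expression plasmid built on the Invitrogen pcDNA3.1(+) backbone that delivers both partners of the retinoic acid receptor heterodimer from a single vector. It is propagated in E. coli as a high-copy plasmid through its ColE1/pUC-type origin and is selected with ampicillin via the β-lactamase gene. An f1 origin is also present. Because the neomycin resistance gene was excised to make room for the second insert, the plasmid carries no mammalian selectable marker and is therefore suited to transient transfection rather than drug selection of stable lines.

Two independent transcription units carry the payload. Human RARβ sits in the multiple cloning site between NheI and HindIII, driven by the CMV immediate-early enhancer/promoter and terminated by the bovine growth hormone polyadenylation signal; a T7 promoter lies just upstream of the coding sequence. Human RXRα was placed at the SmaI/BstBI sites in the position formerly occupied by the neomycin gene, so it is transcribed from the SV40 early promoter and uses the SV40 poly(A) signal. No epitope tags or reporters are annotated on either receptor. A short bleomycin-resistance-like fragment annotated after RXRα appears to be residual backbone sequence rather than a functional marker.

RAR/RXR heterodimers bind retinoic acid response elements and regulate transcription in response to retinoids, and the associated publication concerns a CYP26A1 promoter-based reporter of RAR-mediated retinoid activity, so co-supplying the receptors in such assays is the likely use. The catalogue lists a total size of 8185 bp, whereas the annotated full sequence record is 7,320 nt; this discrepancy is not explained.
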