Features (pLannotate 1.2.2; 20 found; start..end, strand, type, name):
     28..80      -  misc_feature   bom (fragment): basis of mobility region from pBR322
    235..614     +  enhancer       CMV enhancer: human cytomegalovirus immediate early enhancer
    615..818     +  promoter       CMV promoter: human cytomegalovirus (CMV) immediate early promoter
    814..847     +  LTR            5' LTR (truncated) (fragment): truncated 5' long terminal repeat (LTR) from HIV-1
    863..881     +  promoter       T7 promoter: promoter for bacteriophage T7 RNA polymerase
    907..2271    +  CDS            RARB: RARB_HUMAN - Also known as HAP, NR1B2. Experimental evidence at protein level: Swiss-Prot protein existence level 1. Receptor for retinoic acid. Retinoic acid receptors bind as heterodimers to their target response elements in response to their ligands, all-trans or 9-cis retinoic acid, and regulate gene expression in various biological processes. The RXR/RAR heterodimers bind to the retinoic acid response elements (RARE) composed of tandem 5'-AGGTCA-3' sites known as DR1-DR5. In the absence or presence of hormone ligand, acts mainly as an activator of gene expression due to weak binding to co
   2390..2614    +  polyA_signal   bGH poly(A) signal: bovine growth hormone polyadenylation signal
   2618..2639    +  promoter       SV40 promoter (fragment): SV40 enhancer and early promoter
   2660..3088    +  rep_origin     f1 ori (sequence partly withheld): f1 bacteriophage origin of replication; arrow indicates direction of (+) strand synthesis
   3102..3415    +  promoter       SV40 promoter: SV40 enhancer and early promoter
   3445..4830    +  CDS            RXRA: RXRA_HUMAN - Also known as NR2B1. Experimental evidence at protein level: Swiss-Prot protein existence level 1. Receptor for retinoic acid that acts as a transcription factor (PubMed:11162439, PubMed:11915042). Forms homo- or heterodimers with retinoic acid receptors (RARs) and binds to target response elements in response to their ligands, all-trans or 9-cis retinoic acid, to regulate gene expression in various biological processes (PubMed:10195690, PubMed:11162439, PubMed:11915042, PubMed:28167758, PubMed:17761950, PubMed:16107141, PubMed:18800767, PubMed:19167885). The RAR/RXR heterodimers
   4840..4998    +  CDS            ble (fragment): BLE_KLEPN - Experimental evidence at protein level: Swiss-Prot protein existence level 1. Binding protein with a strong affinity to the bleomycin family of antibiotics. Binds to CL990; an antimitotic-antibiotic compound. From Klebsiella pneumoniae.
   4993..5114    +  polyA_signal   SV40 poly(A) signal: SV40 polyadenylation signal
   5187..5203    -  protein_bind   lac operator: The lac repressor binds to the lac operator to inhibit transcription in E. coli. This inhibition can be relieved by adding lactose or isopropyl-β-D-thiogalactopyranoside (IPTG). lac repressor encoded by lacI
   5211..5241    -  promoter       lac promoter: promoter for the E. coli lac operon
   5256..5277    -  protein_bind   CAP binding site: CAP binding activates transcription in the presence of cAMP. E. coli catabolite activator protein
   5290..5382    -  CDS            lacI (fragment): lac repressor; lacI; The lac repressor binds to the lac operator to inhibit transcription in E. coli. This inhibition can be relieved by adding lactose or isopropyl-β-D-thiogalactopyranoside (IPTG).
   5565..6153    -  rep_origin     ori: high-copy-number ColE1/pMB1/pBR322/pUC origin of replication
   6324..7184    -  CDS            AmpR: β-lactamase; bla; confers resistance to ampicillin, carbenicillin, and related antibiotics
   7185..7289    -  promoter       AmpR promoter: bla
>Addgene plasmid #135415 | pcDNA3.1-hRARβ.hRXRα | addgene full sequence | sequence record 268072 | Addgene NGS Result
GACGGATCGGGAGATCTCCCGATCCCCTATGGTGCACTCTCAGTACAATCTGCTCTGATGCCGCATAGTT
AAGCCAGTATCTGCTCCCTGCTTGTGTGTTGGAGGTCGCTGAGTAGTGCGCGAGCAAAATTTAAGCTACA
ACAAGGCAAGGCTTGACCGACAATTGCATGAAGAATCTGCTTAGGGTTAGGCGTTTTGCGCTGCTTCGCG
ATGTACGGGCCAGATATACGCGTTGACATTGATTATTGACTAGTTATTAATAGTAATCAATTACGGGGTC
ATTAGTTCATAGCCCATATATGGAGTTCCGCGTTACATAACTTACGGTAAATGGCCCGCCTGGCTGACCG
CCCAACGACCCCCGCCCATTGACGTCAATAATGACGTATGTTCCCATAGTAACGCCAATAGGGACTTTCC
ATTGACGTCAATGGGTGGAGTATTTACGGTAAACTGCCCACTTGGCAGTACATCAAGTGTATCATATGCC
AAGTACGCCCCCTATTGACGTCAATGACGGTAAATGGCCCGCCTGGCATTATGCCCAGTACATGACCTTA
TGGGACTTTCCTACTTGGCAGTACATCTACGTATTAGTCATCGCTATTACCATGGTGATGCGGTTTTGGC
AGTACATCAATGGGCGTGGATAGCGGTTTGACTCACGGGGATTTCCAAGTCTCCACCCCATTGACGTCAA
TGGGAGTTTGTTTTGGCACCAAAATCAACGGGACTTTCCAAAATGTCGTAACAACTCCGCCCCATTGACG
CAAATGGGCGGTAGGCGTGTACGGTGGGAGGTCTATATAAGCAGAGCTCTCTGGCTAACTAGAGAACCCA
CTGCTTACTGGCTTATCGAAATTAATACGACTCACTATAGGGAGACCCAAGCTGGCTAGCGCCACCATGA
CCACCAGCGGCCACGCATGTCCGGTCCCAGCAGTGAACGGACACATGACTCACTATCCAGCCACACCCTA
CCCGTTACTCTTTCCACCTGTCATCGGAGGACTTTCCCTGCCTCCCCTCCATGGCCTTCATGGACATCCG
CCTCCGAGTGGATGCAGCACCCCGTCGCCGGCAACAATTGAAACACAGAGCACCAGCTCTGAGGAACTCG
TCCCAAGCCCCCCATCTCCACTTCCTCCCCCTCGAGTGTACAAACCCTGCTTCGTCTGCCAGGACAAATC
ATCAGGGTACCACTATGGGGTCAGCGCCTGTGAGGGATGTAAGGGCTTTTTCCGCAGAAGTATTCAGAAG
AATATGATTTACACTTGTCACCGAGATAAGAACTGTGTTATTAATAAAGTCACCAGGAATCGATGCCAAT
ACTGTCGACTCCAGAAGTGCTTTGAAGTGGGAATGTCCAAAGAATCTGTCAGGAATGACAGGAACAAGAA
AAAGAAGGAGACTTCGAAGCAAGAATGCACAGAGAGCTATGAAATGACAGCTGAGTTGGACGATCTCACA
GAGAAGATCCGAAAAGCTCACCAGGAAACTTTCCCTTCACTCTGCCAGCTGGGTAAATACACCACGAATT
CCAGTGCTGACCATCGAGTCCGACTGGACCTGGGCCTCTGGGACAAATTCAGTGAACTGGCCACCAAGTG
CATTATTAAGATCGTGGAGTTTGCTAAACGTCTGCCTGGTTTCACTGGCTTGACCATCGCAGACCAAATT
ACCCTGCTGAAGGCCGCCTGCCTGGACATCCTGATTCTTAGAATTTGCACCAGGTATACCCCAGAACAAG
ACACCATGACTTTCTCAGACGGCCTTACCCTAAATCGAACTCAGATGCACAATGCTGGATTTGGTCCTCT
GACTGACCTTGTGTTCACCTTTGCCAACCAGCTCCTGCCTTTGGAAATGGATGACACAGAAACAGGCCTT
CTCAGTGCCATCTGCTTAATCTGTGGAGACCGCCAGGACCTTGAGGAACCGACAAAAGTAGATAAGCTAC
AAGAACCATTGCTGGAAGCACTAAAAATTTATATCAGAAAAAGACGACCCAGCAAGCCTCACATGTTTCC
AAAGATCTTAATGAAAATCACAGATCTCCGTAGCATCAGTGCTAAAGGTGCAGAGCGTGTAATTACCTTG
AAAATGGAAATTCCTGGATCAATGCCACCTCTCATTCAAGAAATGCTGGAGAATTCTGAAGGACATGAAC
CCTTGACCCCAAGTTCAAGTGGGAACACAGCAGAGCACAGTCCTAGCATCTCACCCAGCTCAGTGGAAAA
CAGTGGGGTCAGTCAGTCACCACTCGTGCAATAAGCTTGGTACCGAGCTCGGATCCACTAGTCCAGTGTG
GTGGAATTCTGCAGATATCCAGCACAGTGGCGGCCGCTCGAGTCTAGAGGGCCCGTTTAAACCCGCTGAT
CAGCCTCGACTGTGCCTTCTAGTTGCCAGCCATCTGTTGTTTGCCCCTCCCCCGTGCCTTCCTTGACCCT
GGAAGGTGCCACTCCCACTGTCCTTTCCTAATAAAATGAGGAAATTGCATCGCATTGTCTGAGTAGGTGT
CATTCTATTCTGGGGGGTGGGGTGGGGCAGGACAGCAAGGGGGAGGATTGGGAAGACAATAGCAGGCATG
CTGGGGATGCGGTGGGCTCTATGGCTTCTGAGGCGGAAAGAACCAGCTGGGGCTCTAGGGGGTATCCCC
[124 nt withheld, positions 2660-2783]
C
[91 nt withheld, positions 2785-2875]
A
[49 nt withheld, positions 2877-2925]
CCTTTGACGTTGGAGTCCACGTTCTTT
[37 nt withheld, positions 2953-2989]
ACCCTATCTCGGTCTATTCTTTTGATTTATAAGGGATTTTGCCGATTTCGGCCTATTGGTTAAAAAATGA
GCTGATTTAACAAAAATTTAACGCGAATTAATTCTGTGGAATGTGTGTCAGTTAGGGTGTGGAAAGTCCC
CAGGCTCCCCAGCAGGCAGAAGTATGCAAAGCATGCATCTCAATTAGTCAGCAACCAGGTGTGGAAAGTC
CCCAGGCTCCCCAGCAGGCAGAAGTATGCAAAGCATGCATCTCAATTAGTCAGCAACCATAGTCCCGCCC
CTAACTCCGCCCATCCCGCCCCTAACTCCGCCCAGTTCCGCCCATTCTCCGCCCCATGGCTGACTAATTT
TTTTTATTTATGCAGAGGCCGAGGCCGCCTCTGCCTCTGAGCTATTCCAGAAGTAGTGAGGAGGCTTTTT
TGGAGGATCTGCAGAATTCACTAGTGATTGCCACCATGGACACCAAACATTTCCTGCCGCTCGATTTCTC
CACCCAGGTGAACTCCTCCCTCACCTCCCCGACGGGGCGAGGCTCCATGGCTGCCCCCTCGCTGCACCCG
TCCCTGGGGCCTGGCATCGGCTCCCCGGGACAGCTGCATTCTCCCATCAGCACCCTGAGCTCCCCCATCA
ACGGCATGGGCCCGCCTTTCTCGGTCATCAGCTCCCCCATGGGCCCCCACTCCATGTCGGTGCCCACCAC
ACCCACCCTGGGCTTCAGCACTGGCAGCCCCCAGCTCAGCTCACCTATGAACCCCGTCAGCAGCAGCGAG
GACATCAAGCCCCCCCTGGGCCTCAATGGCGTCCTCAAGGTCCCCGCCCACCCCTCAGGAAACATGGCTT
CCTTCACCAAGCACATCTGCGCCATCTGCGGGGACCGCTCCTCAGGCAAGCACTATGGAGTGTACAGCTG
CGAGGGGTGCAAGGGCTTCTTCAAGCGGACGGTGCGCAAGGACCTGACCTACACCTGCCGCGACAACAAG
GACTGCCTGATTGACAAGCGGCAGCGGAACCGGTGCCAGTACTGCCGCTACCAGAAGTGCCTGGCCATGG
GCATGAAGCGGGAAGCCGTGCAGGAGGAGCGGCAGCGTGGCAAGGACCGGAACGAGAATGAGGTGGAGTC
GACCAGCAGCGCCAACGAGGACATGCCGGTGGAGAGGATCCTGGAGGCTGAGCTGGCCGTGGAGCCCAAG
ACCGAGACCTACGTGGAGGCAAACATGGGGCTGAACCCCAGCTCGCCGAACGACCCTGTCACCAACATTT
GCCAAGCAGCCGACAAACAGCTTTTCACCCTGGTGGAGTGGGCCAAGCGGATCCCACACTTCTCAGAGCT
GCCCCTGGACGACCAGGTCATCCTGCTGCGGGCAGGCTGGAATGAGCTGCTCATCGCCTCCTTCTCCCAC
CGCTCCATCGCCGTGAAGGACGGGATCCTCCTGGCCACCGGGCTGCACGTCCACCGGAACAGCGCCCACA
GCGCAGGGGTGGGCGCCATCTTTGACAGGGTGCTGACGGAGCTTGTGTCCAAGATGCGGGACATGCAGAT
GGACAAGACGGAGCTGGGCTGCCTGCGCGCCATCGTCCTCTTTAACCCTGACTCCAAGGGGCTCTCGAAC
CCGGCCGAGGTGGAGGCGCTGAGGGAGAAGGTCTATGCGTCCTTGGAGGCCTACTGCAAGCACAAGTACC
CAGAGCAGCCGGGAAGGTTCGCTAAGCTCTTGCTCCGCCTGCCGGCTCTGCGCTCCATCGGGCTCAAATG
CCTGGAACATCTCTTCTTCTTCAAGCTCATCGGGGACACACCCATTGACACCTTCCTTATGGAGATGCTG
GAGGCGCCGCACCAAATGACTTAGTTCGAAATGACCGACCAAGCGACGCCCAACCTGCCATCACGAGATT
TCGATTCCACCGCCGCCTTCTATGAAAGGTTGGGCTTCGGAATCGTTTTCCGGGACGCCGGCTGGATGAT
CCTCCAGCGCGGGGATCTCATGCTGGAGTTCTTCGCCCACCCCAACTTGTTTATTGCAGCTTATAATGGT
TACAAATAAAGCAATAGCATCACAAATTTCACAAATAAAGCATTTTTTTCACTGCATTCTAGTTGTGGTT
TGTCCAAACTCATCAATGTATCTTATCATGTCTGTATACCGTCGACCTCTAGCTAGAGCTTGGCGTAATC
ATGGTCATAGCTGTTTCCTGTGTGAAATTGTTATCCGCTCACAATTCCACACAACATACGAGCCGGAAGC
ATAAAGTGTAAAGCCTGGGGTGCCTAATGAGTGAGCTAACTCACATTAATTGCGTTGCGCTCACTGCCCG
CTTTCCAGTCGGGAAACCTGTCGTGCCAGCTGCATTAATGAATCGGCCAACGCGCGGGGAGAGGCGGTTT
GCGTATTGGGCGCTCTTCCGCTTCCTCGCTCACTGACTCGCTGCGCTCGGTCGTTCGGCTGCGGCGAGCG
GTATCAGCTCACTCAAAGGCGGTAATACGGTTATCCACAGAATCAGGGGATAACGCAGGAAAGAACATGT
GAGCAAAAGGCCAGCAAAAGGCCAGGAACCGTAAAAAGGCCGCGTTGCTGGCGTTTTTCCATAGGCTCCG
CCCCCCTGACGAGCATCACAAAAATCGACGCTCAAGTCAGAGGTGGCGAAACCCGACAGGACTATAAAGA
TACCAGGCGTTTCCCCCTGGAAGCTCCCTCGTGCGCTCTCCTGTTCCGACCCTGCCGCTTACCGGATACC
TGTCCGCCTTTCTCCCTTCGGGAAGCGTGGCGCTTTCTCATAGCTCACGCTGTAGGTATCTCAGTTCGGT
GTAGGTCGTTCGCTCCAAGCTGGGCTGTGTGCACGAACCCCCCGTTCAGCCCGACCGCTGCGCCTTATCC
GGTAACTATCGTCTTGAGTCCAACCCGGTAAGACACGACTTATCGCCACTGGCAGCAGCCACTGGTAACA
GGATTAGCAGAGCGAGGTATGTAGGCGGTGCTACAGAGTTCTTGAAGTGGTGGCCTAACTACGGCTACAC
TAGAAGAACAGTATTTGGTATCTGCGCTCTGCTGAAGCCAGTTACCTTCGGAAAAAGAGTTGGTAGCTCT
TGATCCGGCAAACAAACCACCGCTGGTAGCGGTGGTTTTTTTGTTTGCAAGCAGCAGATTACGCGCAGAA
AAAAAGGATCTCAAGAAGATCCTTTGATCTTTTCTACGGGGTCTGACGCTCAGTGGAACGAAAACTCACG
TTAAGGGATTTTGGTCATGAGATTATCAAAAAGGATCTTCACCTAGATCCTTTTAAATTAAAAATGAAGT
TTTAAATCAATCTAAAGTATATATGAGTAAACTTGGTCTGACAGTTACCAATGCTTAATCAGTGAGGCAC
CTATCTCAGCGATCTGTCTATTTCGTTCATCCATAGTTGCCTGACTCCCCGTCGTGTAGATAACTACGAT
ACGGGAGGGCTTACCATCTGGCCCCAGTGCTGCAATGATACCGCGAGACCCACGCTCACCGGCTCCAGAT
TTATCAGCAATAAACCAGCCAGCCGGAAGGGCCGAGCGCAGAAGTGGTCCTGCAACTTTATCCGCCTCCA
TCCAGTCTATTAATTGTTGCCGGGAAGCTAGAGTAAGTAGTTCGCCAGTTAATAGTTTGCGCAACGTTGT
TGCCATTGCTACAGGCATCGTGGTGTCACGCTCGTCGTTTGGTATGGCTTCATTCAGCTCCGGTTCCCAA
CGATCAAGGCGAGTTACATGATCCCCCATGTTGTGCAAAAAAGCGGTTAGCTCCTTCGGTCCTCCGATCG
TTGTCAGAAGTAAGTTGGCCGCAGTGTTATCACTCATGGTTATGGCAGCACTGCATAATTCTCTTACTGT
CATGCCATCCGTAAGATGCTTTTCTGTGACTGGTGAGTACTCAACCAAGTCATTCTGAGAATAGTGTATG
CGGCGACCGAGTTGCTCTTGCCCGGCGTCAATACGGGATAATACCGCGCCACATAGCAGAACTTTAAAAG
TGCTCATCATTGGAAAACGTTCTTCGGGGCGAAAACTCTCAAGGATCTTACCGCTGTTGAGATCCAGTTC
GATGTAACCCACTCGTGCACCCAACTGATCTTCAGCATCTTTTACTTTCACCAGCGTTTCTGGGTGAGCA
AAAACAGGAAGGCAAAATGCCGCAAAAAAGGGAATAAGGGCGACACGGAAATGTTGAATACTCATACTCT
TCCTTTTTCAATATTATTGAAGCATTTATCAGGGTTATTGTCTCATGAGCGGATACATATTTGAATGTAT
TTAGAAAAATAAACAAATAGGGGTTCCGCGCACATTTCCCCGAAAAGTGCCACCTGACGTC
